Addgene plasmid #182495: pCDNA_MET_D14_3Flag
Purpose: Contains cDNA of the MET gene without the exon 14
Depositing lab: Dogus Altintas & Paolo Comoglio. Depositing organization: IFOM Fondazione, Italy. Publication: MET14 promotes a ligand-dependent, AKT-driven invasive growth. Cerqua M, Botti O, Arigoni M, Gioelli N, Serini G, Calogero R, Boccaccio C, Comoglio PM, Altintas DM. Life Sci Alliance. 2022 May 30;5(10). pii: 5/10/e202201409. doi: 10.26508/lsa.202201409. Print 2022 Oct. PubMed 35636967.
Backbone
  Vector backbone: pcDNA3.1+
  Vector type: Mammalian Expression
  Selectable markers: Neomycin (select with G418)
Growth in bacteria
  Bacterial resistance: Ampicillin, 100 μg/mL
  Growth temperature: 37°C
  Growth strain: DH5alpha
  Copy number: Unknown
Gene/Insert
  Gene/Insert name: MET
  Species: H. sapiens (human)
  Insert size (bp): 4029
  Mutation: Exon 14 deleted
  Entrez Gene: MET (a.k.a. AUTS9, DA11, DFNB97, HGFR, RCCP2, c-Met)
  Tag / fusion protein: C-terminal 3xFlag tag (C terminal on insert)
Terms and licenses: Academic/Nonprofit Terms; Industry Terms: Not Available to Industry
How to cite: pCDNA_MET_D14_3Flag was a gift from Dogus Altintas & Paolo Comoglio (Addgene plasmid # 182495 ; http://n2t.net/addgene:182495 ; RRID:Addgene_182495)
