[The description below was written by a language model from this plasmid's Addgene catalogue record and pLannotate feature annotations shown in this document.]
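Description:
pCDNA_MET_D14_3Flag is a mammalian expression plasmid of about 9.5 kb built on the pcDNA3.1+ backbone. It carries a human MET cDNA from which exon 14 has been deleted. MET encodes the hepatocyte growth factor receptor tyrosine kinase. Exon 14 encodes part of the juxtamembrane region, which is generally understood to contribute to negative regulation of the receptor, and skipping of this exon is a recognised oncogenic alteration. The 4,029 bp open reading frame sits downstream of the human cytomegalovirus immediate-early enhancer and promoter, which drive strong constitutive transcription in mammalian cells. A T7 promoter lies just upstream of the insert. The coding sequence is followed by a C-terminal 3xFLAG epitope tag for detection or immunoprecipitation with anti-FLAG antibodies, and the transcript is terminated by the bovine growth hormone polyadenylation signal.

A second cassette expresses the neomycin phosphotransferase gene from the SV40 enhancer/early promoter with an SV40 poly(A) signal, so that stably transfected cells can be selected with G418. In E. coli the plasmid replicates from a high-copy ColE1/pUC-type origin and is selected through the β-lactamase (AmpR) gene; an f1 origin is also present. The annotation software additionally flagged short fragments, including a truncated HIV-1 LTR match, partial ble and lacI sequences, lac promoter/operator elements and a bom remnant. These appear to be backbone remnants or incidental matches rather than functional parts. According to the record, the construct serves to express the exon 14-deleted MET receptor, and the associated study concerns ligand-dependent, AKT-driven invasive growth promoted by this variant.
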