Features (pLannotate 1.2.2; 21 found; start..end, strand, type, name):
     79..131     -  misc_feature   bom (fragment): basis of mobility region from pBR322
    286..665     +  enhancer       CMV enhancer: human cytomegalovirus immediate early enhancer
    666..869     +  promoter       CMV promoter: human cytomegalovirus (CMV) immediate early promoter
    865..898     +  LTR            5' LTR (truncated) (fragment): truncated 5' long terminal repeat (LTR) from HIV-1
    914..932     +  promoter       T7 promoter: promoter for bacteriophage T7 RNA polymerase
    952..4980    +  CDS            MET: MET_HUMAN - Experimental evidence at protein level: Swiss-Prot protein existence level 1. (Microbial infection) Acts as a receptor for Listeria monocytogenes internalin InlB, mediating entry of the pathogen into cells. From Homo sapiens (Human).
   5002..5079    +  CDS            3xFLAG: three tandem FLAG® epitope tags
   5182..5406    +  polyA_signal   bGH poly(A) signal: bovine growth hormone polyadenylation signal
   5410..5431    +  promoter       SV40 promoter (fragment): SV40 enhancer and early promoter
   5452..5880    +  rep_origin     f1 ori (sequence partly withheld): f1 bacteriophage origin of replication; arrow indicates direction of (+) strand synthesis
   5894..6223    +  promoter       SV40 promoter: SV40 enhancer and early promoter
   6290..7081    +  CDS            neo: KKA2_KLEPN - Also known as kan, nptII. Experimental evidence at protein level: Swiss-Prot protein existence level 1. Resistance to kanamycin, neomycin, paromomycin, ribostamycin, butirosin and gentamicin B. From Klebsiella pneumoniae.
   7105..7263    +  CDS            ble (fragment): BLE_KLEPN - Experimental evidence at protein level: Swiss-Prot protein existence level 1. Binding protein with a strong affinity to the bleomycin family of antibiotics. Binds to CL990; an antimitotic-antibiotic compound. From Klebsiella pneumoniae.
   7258..7379    +  polyA_signal   SV40 poly(A) signal: SV40 polyadenylation signal
   7452..7468    -  protein_bind   lac operator: The lac repressor binds to the lac operator to inhibit transcription in E. coli. This inhibition can be relieved by adding lactose or isopropyl-β-D-thiogalactopyranoside (IPTG). lac repressor encoded by lacI
   7476..7506    -  promoter       lac promoter: promoter for the E. coli lac operon
   7521..7542    -  protein_bind   CAP binding site: CAP binding activates transcription in the presence of cAMP. E. coli catabolite activator protein
   7555..7647    -  CDS            lacI (fragment): lac repressor; lacI; The lac repressor binds to the lac operator to inhibit transcription in E. coli. This inhibition can be relieved by adding lactose or isopropyl-β-D-thiogalactopyranoside (IPTG).
   7830..8418    -  rep_origin     ori: high-copy-number ColE1/pMB1/pBR322/pUC origin of replication
   8589..9449    -  CDS            AmpR: β-lactamase; bla; confers resistance to ampicillin, carbenicillin, and related antibiotics
   9450..20      -  promoter       AmpR promoter (across the origin): bla
>Addgene plasmid #182495 | pCDNA_MET_D14_3Flag | addgene full sequence | sequence record 364135 | Addgene NGS Result
AAACAAATAGGGGTTCCGCGCACATTTCCCCGAAAAGTGCCACCTGACGTCGACGGATCGGGAGATCTCC
CGATCCCCTATGGTGCACTCTCAGTACAATCTGCTCTGATGCCGCATAGTTAAGCCAGTATCTGCTCCCT
GCTTGTGTGTTGGAGGTCGCTGAGTAGTGCGCGAGCAAAATTTAAGCTACAACAAGGCAAGGCTTGACCG
ACAATTGCATGAAGAATCTGCTTAGGGTTAGGCGTTTTGCGCTGCTTCGCGATGTACGGGCCAGATATAC
GCGTTGACATTGATTATTGACTAGTTATTAATAGTAATCAATTACGGGGTCATTAGTTCATAGCCCATAT
ATGGAGTTCCGCGTTACATAACTTACGGTAAATGGCCCGCCTGGCTGACCGCCCAACGACCCCCGCCCAT
TGACGTCAATAATGACGTATGTTCCCATAGTAACGCCAATAGGGACTTTCCATTGACGTCAATGGGTGGA
GTATTTACGGTAAACTGCCCACTTGGCAGTACATCAAGTGTATCATATGCCAAGTACGCCCCCTATTGAC
GTCAATGACGGTAAATGGCCCGCCTGGCATTATGCCCAGTACATGACCTTATGGGACTTTCCTACTTGGC
AGTACATCTACGTATTAGTCATCGCTATTACCATGGTGATGCGGTTTTGGCAGTACATCAATGGGCGTGG
ATAGCGGTTTGACTCACGGGGATTTCCAAGTCTCCACCCCATTGACGTCAATGGGAGTTTGTTTTGGCAC
CAAAATCAACGGGACTTTCCAAAATGTCGTAACAACTCCGCCCCATTGACGCAAATGGGCGGTAGGCGTG
TACGGTGGGAGGTCTATATAAGCAGAGCTCTCTGGCTAACTAGAGAACCCACTGCTTACTGGCTTATCGA
AATTAATACGACTCACTATAGGGAGACCCAAGCTGGCTAGCATGAAGGCCCCCGCTGTGCTTGCACCTGG
CATCCTCGTGCTCCTGTTTACCTTGGTGCAGAGGAGCAATGGGGAGTGTAAAGAGGCACTAGCAAAGTCC
GAGATGAATGTGAATATGAAGTATCAGCTTCCCAACTTCACCGCGGAAACACCCATCCAGAATGTCATTC
TACATGAGCATCACATTTTCCTTGGTGCCACTAACTACATTTATGTTTTAAATGAGGAAGACCTTCAGAA
GGTTGCTGAGTACAAGACTGGGCCTGTGCTGGAACACCCAGATTGTTTCCCATGTCAGGACTGCAGCAGC
AAAGCCAATTTATCAGGAGGTGTTTGGAAAGATAACATCAACATGGCTCTAGTTGTCGACACCTACTATG
ATGATCAACTCATTAGCTGTGGCAGCGTCAACAGAGGGACCTGCCAGCGACATGTCTTTCCCCACAATCA
TACTGCTGACATACAGTCGGAGGTTCACTGCATATTCTCCCCACAGATAGAAGAGCCCAGCCAGTGTCCT
GACTGTGTGGTGAGCGCCCTGGGAGCCAAAGTCCTTTCATCTGTAAAGGACCGGTTCATCAACTTCTTTG
TAGGCAATACCATAAATTCTTCTTATTTCCCAGATCATCCATTGCATTCGATATCAGTGAGAAGGCTAAA
GGAAACGAAAGATGGTTTTATGTTTTTGACGGACCAGTCCTACATTGATGTTTTACCTGAGTTCAGAGAT
TCTTACCCCATTAAGTATGTCCATGCCTTTGAAAGCAACAATTTTATTTACTTCTTGACGGTCCAAAGGG
AAACTCTAGATGCTCAGACTTTTCACACAAGAATAATCAGGTTCTGTTCCATAAACTCTGGATTGCATTC
CTACATGGAAATGCCTCTGGAGTGTATTCTCACAGAAAAGAGAAAAAAGAGATCCACAAAGAAGGAAGTG
TTTAATATACTTCAGGCTGCGTATGTCAGCAAGCCTGGGGCCCAGCTTGCTAGACAAATAGGAGCCAGCC
TGAATGATGACATTCTTTTCGGGGTGTTCGCACAAAGCAAGCCAGATTCTGCCGAACCAATGGATCGATC
TGCCATGTGTGCATTCCCTATCAAATATGTCAACGACTTCTTCAACAAGATCGTCAACAAAAACAATGTG
AGATGTCTCCAGCATTTTTACGGACCCAATCATGAGCACTGCTTTAATAGGACACTTCTGAGAAATTCAT
CAGGCTGTGAAGCGCGCCGTGATGAATATCGAACAGAGTTTACCACAGCTTTGCAGCGCGTTGACTTATT
CATGGGTCAATTCAGCGAAGTCCTCTTAACATCTATATCCACCTTCATTAAAGGAGACCTCACCATAGCT
AATCTTGGGACATCAGAGGGTCGCTTCATGCAGGTTGTGGTTTCTCGATCAGGACCATCAACCCCTCATG
TGAATTTTCTCCTGGACTCCCATCCAGTGTCTCCAGAAGTGATTGTGGAGCATACATTAAACCAAAATGG
CTACACACTGGTTATCACTGGGAAGAAGATCACGAAGATCCCATTGAATGGCTTGGGCTGCAGACATTTC
CAGTCCTGCAGTCAATGCCTCTCTGCCCCACCCTTTGTTCAGTGTGGCTGGTGCCACGACAAATGTGTGC
GATCGGAGGAATGCCTGAGCGGGACATGGACTCAACAGATCTGTCTGCCTGCAATCTACAAGGTTTTCCC
AAATAGTGCACCCCTTGAAGGAGGGACAAGGCTGACCATATGTGGCTGGGACTTTGGATTTCGGAGGAAT
AATAAATTTGATTTAAAGAAAACTAGAGTTCTCCTTGGAAATGAGAGCTGCACCTTGACTTTAAGTGAGA
GCACGATGAATACATTGAAATGCACAGTTGGTCCTGCCATGAATAAGCATTTCAATATGTCCATAATTAT
TTCAAATGGCCACGGGACAACACAATACAGTACATTCTCCTATGTGGATCCTGTAATAACAAGTATTTCG
CCGAAATACGGTCCTATGGCTGGTGGCACTTTACTTACTTTAACTGGAAATTACCTAAACAGTGGGAATT
CTAGACACATTTCAATTGGTGGAAAAACATGTACTTTAAAAAGTGTGTCAAACAGTATTCTTGAATGTTA
TACCCCAGCCCAAACCATTTCAACTGAGTTTGCTGTTAAATTGAAAATTGACTTAGCCAACCGAGAGACA
AGCATCTTCAGTTACCGTGAAGATCCCATTGTCTATGAAATTCATCCAACCAAATCTTTTATTAGTGGTG
GGAGCACAATAACAGGTGTTGGGAAAAACCTGAATTCAGTTAGTGTCCCGAGAATGGTCATAAATGTGCA
TGAAGCAGGAAGGAACTTTACAGTGGCATGTCAACATCGCTCTAATTCAGAGATAATCTGTTGTACCACT
CCTTCCCTGCAACAGCTGAATCTGCAACTCCCCCTGAAAACCAAAGCCTTTTTCATGTTAGATGGGATCC
TTTCCAAATACTTTGATCTCATTTATGTACATAATCCTGTGTTTAAGCCTTTTGAAAAGCCAGTGATGAT
CTCAATGGGCAATGAAAATGTACTGGAAATTAAGGGAAATGATATTGACCCTGAAGCAGTTAAAGGTGAA
GTGTTAAAAGTTGGAAATAAGAGCTGTGAGAATATACACTTACATTCTGAAGCCGTTTTATGCACGGTCC
CCAATGACCTGCTGAAATTGAACAGCGAGCTAAATATAGAGTGGAAGCAAGCAATTTCTTCAACCGTCCT
TGGAAAAGTAATAGTTCAACCAGATCAGAATTTCACAGGATTGATTGCTGGTGTTGTCTCAATATCAACA
GCACTGTTATTACTACTTGGGTTTTTCCTGTGGCTGAAAAAGAGAAAGCAAATTAAAGATCAGTTTCCTA
ATTCATCTCAGAACGGTTCATGCCGACAAGTGCAGTATCCTCTGACAGACATGTCCCCCATCCTAACTAG
TGGGGACTCTGATATATCCAGTCCATTACTGCAAAATACTGTCCACATTGACCTCAGTGCTCTAAATCCA
GAGCTGGTCCAGGCAGTGCAGCATGTAGTGATTGGGCCCAGTAGCCTGATTGTGCATTTCAATGAAGTCA
TAGGAAGAGGGCATTTTGGTTGTGTATATCATGGGACTTTGTTGGACAATGATGGCAAGAAAATTCACTG
TGCTGTGAAATCCTTGAACAGAATCACTGACATAGGAGAAGTTTCCCAATTTCTGACCGAGGGAATCATC
ATGAAAGATTTTAGTCATCCCAATGTCCTCTCGCTCCTGGGAATCTGCCTGCGAAGTGAAGGGTCTCCGC
TGGTGGTCCTACCATACATGAAACATGGAGATCTTCGAAATTTCATTCGAAATGAGACTCATAATCCAAC
TGTAAAAGATCTTATTGGCTTTGGTCTTCAAGTAGCCAAAGGCATGAAATATCTTGCAAGCAAAAAGTTT
GTCCACAGAGACTTGGCTGCAAGAAACTGTATGCTGGATGAAAAATTCACAGTCAAGGTTGCTGATTTTG
GTCTTGCCAGAGACATGTATGATAAAGAATACTATAGTGTACACAACAAAACAGGTGCAAAGCTGCCAGT
GAAGTGGATGGCTTTGGAAAGTCTGCAAACTCAAAAGTTTACCACCAAGTCAGATGTGTGGTCCTTTGGC
GTGCTCCTCTGGGAGCTGATGACAAGAGGAGCCCCACCTTATCCTGACGTAAACACCTTTGATATAACTG
TTTACTTGTTGCAAGGGAGAAGACTCCTACAACCCGAATACTGCCCAGACCCCTTATATGAAGTAATGCT
AAAATGCTGGCACCCTAAAGCCGAAATGCGCCCATCCTTTTCTGAACTGGTGTCCCGGATATCAGCGAGC
TTCTCTACTTTCATTGGGGAGCACTATGTCCATGTGAACGCTACTTATGTGAACGTAAAATGTGTCGCTC
CGTATCCTTCTCTGTTGTCATCAGAAGATAACGCTGATGATGAGGTGGACACACGACCAGCCTCCTTCTG
GGAGACATCAAAGCTTGGCGGTGGGGGTGGCGATTACAAGGATGACGACGATAAGGGAGATTACAAGGAT
GACGACGATAAGATCGATTACAAGGATGACGACGATAAGTAAGGATCCACTAGTCCAGTGTGGTGGAATT
CTGCAGATATCCAGCACAGTGGCGGCCGCTCGAGTCTAGAGGGCCCGTTTAAACCCGCTGATCAGCCTCG
ACTGTGCCTTCTAGTTGCCAGCCATCTGTTGTTTGCCCCTCCCCCGTGCCTTCCTTGACCCTGGAAGGTG
CCACTCCCACTGTCCTTTCCTAATAAAATGAGGAAATTGCATCGCATTGTCTGAGTAGGTGTCATTCTAT
TCTGGGGGGTGGGGTGGGGCAGGACAGCAAGGGGGAGGATTGGGAAGACAATAGCAGGCATGCTGGGGAT
GCGGTGGGCTCTATGGCTTCTGAGGCGGAAAGAACCAGCTGGGGCTCTAGGGGGTATCCCC
[124 nt withheld, positions 5452-5575]
C
[91 nt withheld, positions 5577-5667]
A
[49 nt withheld, positions 5669-5717]
CCTTTGACGTTGGAGTCCACGTTCTTT
[37 nt withheld, positions 5745-5781]
ACCCTATCTCGGTCTATTCTTTTGATTTATAAGGGATTTTGCCGATTTCGGCCTATTGGTTAAAAAATGA
GCTGATTTAACAAAAATTTAACGCGAATTAATTCTGTGGAATGTGTGTCAGTTAGGGTGTGGAAAGTCCC
CAGGCTCCCCAGCAGGCAGAAGTATGCAAAGCATGCATCTCAATTAGTCAGCAACCAGGTGTGGAAAGTC
CCCAGGCTCCCCAGCAGGCAGAAGTATGCAAAGCATGCATCTCAATTAGTCAGCAACCATAGTCCCGCCC
CTAACTCCGCCCATCCCGCCCCTAACTCCGCCCAGTTCCGCCCATTCTCCGCCCCATGGCTGACTAATTT
TTTTTATTTATGCAGAGGCCGAGGCCGCCTCTGCCTCTGAGCTATTCCAGAAGTAGTGAGGAGGCTTTTT
TGGAGGCCTAGGCTTTTGCAAAAAGCTCCCGGGAGCTTGTATATCCATTTTCGGATCTGATCAAGAGACA
GGATGAGGATCGTTTCGCATGATTGAACAAGATGGATTGCACGCAGGTTCTCCGGCCGCTTGGGTGGAGA
GGCTATTCGGCTATGACTGGGCACAACAGACAATCGGCTGCTCTGATGCCGCCGTGTTCCGGCTGTCAGC
GCAGGGGCGCCCGGTTCTTTTTGTCAAGACCGACCTGTCCGGTGCCCTGAATGAACTGCAGGACGAGGCA
GCGCGGCTATCGTGGCTGGCCACGACGGGCGTTCCTTGCGCAGCTGTGCTCGACGTTGTCACTGAAGCGG
GAAGGGACTGGCTGCTATTGGGCGAAGTGCCGGGGCAGGATCTCCTGTCATCTCACCTTGCTCCTGCCGA
GAAAGTATCCATCATGGCTGATGCAATGCGGCGGCTGCATACGCTTGATCCGGCTACCTGCCCATTCGAC
CACCAAGCGAAACATCGCATCGAGCGAGCACGTACTCGGATGGAAGCCGGTCTTGTCGATCAGGATGATC
TGGACGAAGAGCATCAGGGGCTCGCGCCAGCCGAACTGTTCGCCAGGCTCAAGGCGCGCATGCCCGACGG
CGAGGATCTCGTCGTGACCCATGGCGATGCCTGCTTGCCGAATATCATGGTGGAAAATGGCCGCTTTTCT
GGATTCATCGACTGTGGCCGGCTGGGTGTGGCGGACCGCTATCAGGACATAGCGTTGGCTACCCGTGATA
TTGCTGAAGAGCTTGGCGGCGAATGGGCTGACCGCTTCCTCGTGCTTTACGGTATCGCCGCTCCCGATTC
GCAGCGCATCGCCTTCTATCGCCTTCTTGACGAGTTCTTCTGAGCGGGACTCTGGGGTTCGAAATGACCG
ACCAAGCGACGCCCAACCTGCCATCACGAGATTTCGATTCCACCGCCGCCTTCTATGAAAGGTTGGGCTT
CGGAATCGTTTTCCGGGACGCCGGCTGGATGATCCTCCAGCGCGGGGATCTCATGCTGGAGTTCTTCGCC
CACCCCAACTTGTTTATTGCAGCTTATAATGGTTACAAATAAAGCAATAGCATCACAAATTTCACAAATA
AAGCATTTTTTTCACTGCATTCTAGTTGTGGTTTGTCCAAACTCATCAATGTATCTTATCATGTCTGTAT
ACCGTCGACCTCTAGCTAGAGCTTGGCGTAATCATGGTCATAGCTGTTTCCTGTGTGAAATTGTTATCCG
CTCACAATTCCACACAACATACGAGCCGGAAGCATAAAGTGTAAAGCCTGGGGTGCCTAATGAGTGAGCT
AACTCACATTAATTGCGTTGCGCTCACTGCCCGCTTTCCAGTCGGGAAACCTGTCGTGCCAGCTGCATTA
ATGAATCGGCCAACGCGCGGGGAGAGGCGGTTTGCGTATTGGGCGCTCTTCCGCTTCCTCGCTCACTGAC
TCGCTGCGCTCGGTCGTTCGGCTGCGGCGAGCGGTATCAGCTCACTCAAAGGCGGTAATACGGTTATCCA
CAGAATCAGGGGATAACGCAGGAAAGAACATGTGAGCAAAAGGCCAGCAAAAGGCCAGGAACCGTAAAAA
GGCCGCGTTGCTGGCGTTTTTCCATAGGCTCCGCCCCCCTGACGAGCATCACAAAAATCGACGCTCAAGT
CAGAGGTGGCGAAACCCGACAGGACTATAAAGATACCAGGCGTTTCCCCCTGGAAGCTCCCTCGTGCGCT
CTCCTGTTCCGACCCTGCCGCTTACCGGATACCTGTCCGCCTTTCTCCCTTCGGGAAGCGTGGCGCTTTC
TCATAGCTCACGCTGTAGGTATCTCAGTTCGGTGTAGGTCGTTCGCTCCAAGCTGGGCTGTGTGCACGAA
CCCCCCGTTCAGCCCGACCGCTGCGCCTTATCCGGTAACTATCGTCTTGAGTCCAACCCGGTAAGACACG
ACTTATCGCCACTGGCAGCAGCCACTGGTAACAGGATTAGCAGAGCGAGGTATGTAGGCGGTGCTACAGA
GTTCTTGAAGTGGTGGCCTAACTACGGCTACACTAGAAGAACAGTATTTGGTATCTGCGCTCTGCTGAAG
CCAGTTACCTTCGGAAAAAGAGTTGGTAGCTCTTGATCCGGCAAACAAACCACCGCTGGTAGCGGTGGTT
TTTTTGTTTGCAAGCAGCAGATTACGCGCAGAAAAAAAGGATCTCAAGAAGATCCTTTGATCTTTTCTAC
GGGGTCTGACGCTCAGTGGAACGAAAACTCACGTTAAGGGATTTTGGTCATGAGATTATCAAAAAGGATC
TTCACCTAGATCCTTTTAAATTAAAAATGAAGTTTTAAATCAATCTAAAGTATATATGAGTAAACTTGGT
CTGACAGTTACCAATGCTTAATCAGTGAGGCACCTATCTCAGCGATCTGTCTATTTCGTTCATCCATAGT
TGCCTGACTCCCCGTCGTGTAGATAACTACGATACGGGAGGGCTTACCATCTGGCCCCAGTGCTGCAATG
ATACCGCGAGACCCACGCTCACCGGCTCCAGATTTATCAGCAATAAACCAGCCAGCCGGAAGGGCCGAGC
GCAGAAGTGGTCCTGCAACTTTATCCGCCTCCATCCAGTCTATTAATTGTTGCCGGGAAGCTAGAGTAAG
TAGTTCGCCAGTTAATAGTTTGCGCAACGTTGTTGCCATTGCTACAGGCATCGTGGTGTCACGCTCGTCG
TTTGGTATGGCTTCATTCAGCTCCGGTTCCCAACGATCAAGGCGAGTTACATGATCCCCCATGTTGTGCA
AAAAAGCGGTTAGCTCCTTCGGTCCTCCGATCGTTGTCAGAAGTAAGTTGGCCGCAGTGTTATCACTCAT
GGTTATGGCAGCACTGCATAATTCTCTTACTGTCATGCCATCCGTAAGATGCTTTTCTGTGACTGGTGAG
TACTCAACCAAGTCATTCTGAGAATAGTGTATGCGGCGACCGAGTTGCTCTTGCCCGGCGTCAATACGGG
ATAATACCGCGCCACATAGCAGAACTTTAAAAGTGCTCATCATTGGAAAACGTTCTTCGGGGCGAAAACT
CTCAAGGATCTTACCGCTGTTGAGATCCAGTTCGATGTAACCCACTCGTGCACCCAACTGATCTTCAGCA
TCTTTTACTTTCACCAGCGTTTCTGGGTGAGCAAAAACAGGAAGGCAAAATGCCGCAAAAAAGGGAATAA
GGGCGACACGGAAATGTTGAATACTCATACTCTTCCTTTTTCAATATTATTGAAGCATTTATCAGGGTTA
TTGTCTCATGAGCGGATACATATTTGAATGTATTTAGAAAAAT
